LOCUS       Exported 6697 bp ds-DNA circular SYN 11-APR-2022
DEFINITION  Expresses the FRET membrane voltage sensor Mermaid in vertebrate
            cells.
ACCESSION   .
VERSION     .
KEYWORDS    CAG-Mermaid in Tol2
SOURCE      synthetic DNA construct
  ORGANISM  synthetic DNA construct
REFERENCE   1 (bases 1 to 6697)
  TITLE     CAG-Mermaid in Tol2
  JOURNAL   Unpublished
REFERENCE   2 (bases 1 to 6697)
  AUTHORS   .
  TITLE     Direct Submission
  JOURNAL   Exported Apr 11, 2022 from SnapGene Server 1.1.58
            http://www.snapgene.com
FEATURES             Location/Qualifiers
     source          1..6697
                     /organism="synthetic DNA construct"
                     /mol_type="other DNA"
     misc_feature    1..72
                     /label=5' beta-globin insulator
                     /note="insulator upstream of the human beta-globin locus
                     (Farrell et al., 2002)"
     enhancer        79..382
                     /label=CMV enhancer
                     /note="human cytomegalovirus immediate early enhancer"
     primer_bind     537..557
                     /label=CMV-F
                     /note="Human CMV immediate early promoter, forward primer"
     gap             563..585
                     /estimated_length=23
     primer_bind     943..962
                     /label=pCAG-F
                     /note="Rabbit beta-globin intron, for pCAG plasmids,
                     forward primer"
     regulatory      1018..1027
                     /regulatory_class="other"
                     /note="vertebrate consensus sequence for strong initiation
                     of translation (Kozak, 1987)"
     CDS             2467..3123
                     /codon_start=1
                     /product="humanized monomeric Kusabira-Orange fluorescent
                     protein"
                     /label=hmKO
                     /note="mammalian codon-optimized"
                     /translation="MVSVIKPEMKMRYYMDGSVNGHEFTIEGEGTGRPYEGHQEMTLRV
                     TMAEGGPMPFAFDLVSHVFCYGHRVFTKYPEEIPDYFKQAFPEGLSWERSLEFEDGGSA
                     SVSAHISLRGNTFYHKSKFTGVNFPADGPIMQNQSVDWEPSTEKITASDGVLKGDVTMY
                     LKLEGGGNHKCQFKTTYKAAKEILEMPGDHYIGHRLVRKTEGNITEQVEDAVAHS"
     polyA_signal    3137..3271
                     /label=SV40 poly(A) signal
                     /note="SV40 polyadenylation signal"
     primer_bind     complement(3174..3193)
                     /label=SV40pA-R
                     /note="SV40 polyA, reverse primer"
     primer_bind     3228..3247
                     /label=EBV-rev
                     /note="SV40 polyA terminator, reverse primer"
     polyA_signal    3279..3334
                     /label=-beta-globin poly(A) signal
                     /note="rabbit beta-globin polyadenylation signal (Gil and
                     Proudfoot, 1987)"
     misc_feature    3344..3415
                     /label=3' beta-globin insulator
                     /note="insulator downstream of the human beta-globin locus
                     (Farrell et al., 2002)"
     protein_bind    3416..3449
                     /label=loxP
                     /bound_moiety="Cre recombinase"
                     /note="Cre-mediated recombination occurs in the 8-bp core
                     sequence (GCATACAT)."
     primer_bind     complement(3787..3803)
                     /label=M13 rev
                     /note="common sequencing primer, one of multiple similar
                     variants"
     primer_bind     complement(3787..3803)
                     /label=M13 Reverse
                     /note="In lacZ gene. Also called M13-rev"
     primer_bind     complement(3800..3822)
                     /label=M13/pUC Reverse
                     /note="In lacZ gene"
     protein_bind    3811..3827
                     /label=lac operator
                     /bound_moiety="lac repressor encoded by lacI"
                     /note="The lac repressor binds to the lac operator to
                     inhibit transcription in E. coli. This inhibition can be
                     relieved by adding lactose or
                     isopropyl-beta-D-thiogalactopyranoside (IPTG)."
     promoter        complement(3835..3865)
                     /label=lac promoter
                     /note="promoter for the E. coli lac operon"
     protein_bind    3880..3901
                     /label=CAP binding site
                     /bound_moiety="E. coli catabolite activator protein"
                     /note="CAP binding activates transcription in the presence
                     of cAMP."
     primer_bind     complement(4018..4035)
                     /label=L4440
                     /note="L4440 vector, forward primer"
     rep_origin      complement(4189..4777)
                     /direction=LEFT
                     /label=ori
                     /note="high-copy-number ColE1/pMB1/pBR322/pUC origin of
                     replication"
     primer_bind     complement(4269..4288)
                     /label=pBR322ori-F
                     /note="pBR322 origin, forward primer"
     CDS             complement(4948..5808)
                     /codon_start=1
                     /gene="bla"
                     /product="beta-lactamase"
                     /label=AmpR
                     /note="confers resistance to ampicillin, carbenicillin, and
                     related antibiotics"
                     /translation="MSIQHFRVALIPFFAAFCLPVFAHPETLVKVKDAEDQLGARVGYI
                     ELDLNSGKILESFRPEERFPMMSTFKVLLCGAVLSRIDAGQEQLGRRIHYSQNDLVEYS
                     PVTEKHLTDGMTVRELCSAAITMSDNTAANLLLTTIGGPKELTAFLHNMGDHVTRLDRW
                     EPELNEAIPNDERDTTMPVAMATTLRKLLTGELLTLASRQQLIDWMEADKVAGPLLRSA
                     LPAGWFIADKSGAGERGSRGIIAALGPDGKPSRIVVIYTTGSQATMDERNRQIAEIGAS
                     LIKHW"
     primer_bind     5571..5590
                     /label=Amp-R
                     /note="Ampicillin resistance gene, reverse primer"
     promoter        complement(5809..5913)
                     /gene="bla"
                     /label=AmpR promoter
     primer_bind     5981..5999
                     /label=pBRforEco
                     /note="pBR322 vectors, upsteam of EcoRI site, forward
                     primer"
     primer_bind     complement(6037..6059)
                     /label=pGEX 3'
                     /note="pGEX vectors, reverse primer"
     primer_bind     6159..6178
                     /label=pRS-marker
                     /note="pRS vectors, use to sequence yeast selectable
                     marker"
     primer_bind     6372..6394
                     /label=M13/pUC Forward
                     /note="In lacZ gene"
     primer_bind     6386..6403
                     /label=M13 Forward
                     /note="In lacZ gene. Also called M13-F20 or M13 (-21)
                     Forward"
     primer_bind     6387..6403
                     /label=M13 fwd
                     /note="common sequencing primer, one of multiple similar
                     variants"
ORIGIN
        1 catcttggac cattagctcc acaggtatct tcttccctct agtggtcata acagcagctt
       61 cagctacctc tccctaggcg ttacataact tacggtaaat ggcccgcctg gctgaccgcc
      121 caacgacccc cgcccattga cgtcaataat gacgtatgtt cccatagtaa cgccaatagg
      181 gactttccat tgacgtcaat gggtggacta tttacggtaa actgcccact tggcagtaca
      241 tcaagtgtat catatgccaa gtacgccccc tattgacgtc aatgacggta aatggcccgc
      301 ctggcattat gcccagtaca tgaccttatg ggactttcct acttggcagt acatctacgt
      361 attagtcatc gctattacca tggtcgaggt gagccccacg ttctgcttca ctctccccat
      421 ctcccccccc tccccacccc ywmywwkkyw yywmyyyatt kwykwmwwwk kkwgtkyrky
      481 kwkgsrssmr rrksrrnggg actttccaaa atgtcgtaac aactccgccc cattgacgca
      541 aatgggcggt aggcgtgtac ggnnnnnnnn nnnnnnnnnn nnnnnggtgc ggcggcagcc
      601 aatcagagcg gcgcgctccg aaagtttcct tttatggcga ggcggcggcg gcggcggccc
      661 tataaaaagc gaagcgcgcg gcgggcggga gtcgctgcga cgctgccttc gccccgtgcc
      721 ccgctccgcc gccgcctcgc gccgcccgcc ccggctctga ctgaccgcgt tactcccaca
      781 ggtgagcggg cgggacggcc ttctcctccg ggctgtaatt agcgcttggt ttaatgacgg
      841 cttgtttctt ttctgtggct gcgtgaaagc cttgaggggc tccgggagct agagcctctg
      901 ctaaccatgt tcatgccttc ttctttttcc tacagctcct gggcaacgtg ctggttattg
      961 tgctgtctca tcattttggc aaagaatttt ggaactctaa ttctccaaat tcaagcagcc
     1021 accatggagg gattcgacgg ttcagatttt agtcctccag ctgatttagt tggcgttgac
     1081 ggtgcagtca tgcggaacgt cgttgacgtc acgataaatg gtgacgtcac tgctccgccg
     1141 aaagctgcgc caagaaaaag tgaatcggta aagaaagttc attggaatga tgtagaccaa
     1201 ggaccgagtg aaaaaccaga gacaagacag gaggaacgaa tagatatacc cgagatttca
     1261 ggtctatggt ggggcgagaa tgaacatgga gtggacgatg ggagaatgga gatacctact
     1321 actggtgtag gtcgcgtcca gtttcgtgtc cgagcagtga ttgatcatct agggatgcga
     1381 gtctttggag tcttcctaat tttcttggac atcatcctca tgatcattga tctcagtctt
     1441 ccaggaaaaa gtgaatcttc ccaatccttt tatgacggga tggctttggc tctttcttgt
     1501 tatttcatgc tggatttagg attaaggata tttgcatacg ggcccaagaa tttcttcacc
     1561 aacccctggg aggttgctga tggtttgatt atcgttgtca cattcgtcgt cacgatattt
     1621 tacactgtgt tagatgaata cgtgcaagaa acaggagccg atggtttggg gcagttggtt
     1681 gtgttggccc gtttgctgcg tgtggttcga ttagcaagaa tattttattc ccatcaacaa
     1741 atgaaggctt caagcagaag aacaatatca ggtgatccta tgagtgtgat taaagaagaa
     1801 atgaagatca agctgcacat ggaaggaaat gtaaacggtc atgcatttgt gattgaagga
     1861 gatggaaaag gaaagcctta cgatgggaca cagactttaa acctgacagt gaaagaaggc
     1921 gcacctctcc ctttttctta cgacatcttg acaaatgcgt tccagtacgg aaatagagca
     1981 ttcactaaat atccagccga tataccagac tatttcaagc agacgtttcc cgaggggtat
     2041 tcatgggaaa gaaccatgag ttatgaagac aacgccattt gcaacgtgag aagcgagatc
     2101 agcatggaag gcgactgctt tatctataaa attcggtttg atggcaagaa ctttcccccc
     2161 aatggtccag ttatgcagaa gaaaactttg aagtgggaac catccactga gatgatgtac
     2221 gtgcgtgatg ggtttctgat gggtgatgtg aacatggctc tgttgcttga aggaggtggc
     2281 catcaccgat gtgacttcaa aacttcctac aaagcgaaaa aggttgtgca gttgccagat
     2341 gctcacaaga ttgaccatcg tattgaaatc ttgagccatg acagggatta cagcaaagtc
     2401 aagctgtatg agaatgcggt tgctcgcaat tctttgctgc caagtcaggc ctctaagctt
     2461 gagactatgg tgagcgtgat caagcccgag atgaagatga ggtactacat ggacggctcc
     2521 gtcaatgggc atgagttcac aatcgagggt gagggcacag gcagacctta cgagggacat
     2581 caggagatga cactgcgcgt cacaatggcc gagggcgggc caatgccttt cgccttcgac
     2641 ctggtgtccc acgtgttctg ttacggccac agagttttta ctaaatatcc agaagagatc
     2701 ccagactatt tcaagcaggc ctttcctgag ggcctgtcct gggagaggtc cctggagttc
     2761 gaggacggcg gctccgcctc cgtgagcgcc cacatcagcc tgaggggcaa caccttctac
     2821 cacaagtcca agttcaccgg cgtgaacttc cccgccgacg gccccatcat gcagaaccag
     2881 agcgtggact gggagccctc caccgagaag atcaccgcca gcgacggcgt gctgaagggc
     2941 gacgtgacca tgtacctgaa gctggagggc ggcggcaacc acaagtgcca gttcaagacc
     3001 acctacaagg ccgccaagga gatcctggag atgcccggcg atcactacat cggccacagg
     3061 ctggtgagga agaccgaggg caacatcacc gagcaggtgg aggacgccgt ggcccactcc
     3121 taagaacaac tagtaaaact tgtttattgc agcttataat ggttacaaat aaagcaatag
     3181 catcacaaat ttcacaaata aagcattttt ttcactgcat tctagttgtg gtttgtccaa
     3241 actcatcaat gtatcttatc atgtctggat caggtaccaa taaaggaaat ttattttcat
     3301 tgcaatagtg tgttggaatt ttttgtgtct ctcactgcag taccattcct ttaatggtct
     3361 tttctggaca ccactagggg tcagaagtag ttcatcaaac tttcttccct ccctaataac
     3421 ttcgtatagc atacattata cgaagttatg attccttgag caagcgcaat tcaattggtt
     3481 tggtaatagc aagggaaaat agaatgaagt gatctccaaa aaataagtac tttttgactg
     3541 taaataaaat tgtaaggagt aaaaagtact tttttttcta aaaaaatgta attaagtaaa
     3601 agtaaaagta ttgattttta attgtactca agtaaagtaa aaatccccaa aaataatact
     3661 taagtacagt aatcaagtaa aattactcaa gtactttaca cctctggttc ttgaccccct
     3721 accttcagca agcccagcat ctagagtcga ctgcagaggc ctgcatgcaa gcttggcgta
     3781 atcatggtca tagctgtttc ctgtgtgaaa ttgttatccg ctcacaattc cacacaacat
     3841 acgagccgga agcataaagt gtaaagcctg gggtgcctaa tgagtgagct aactcacatt
     3901 aattgcgttg cgctcactgc ccgctttcca gtcgggaaac ctgtcgtgcc agctgcatta
     3961 atgaatcggc caacgcgcgg ggagaggcgg tttgcgtatt gggcgctctt ccgcttcctc
     4021 gctcactgac tcgctgcgct cggtcgttcg gctgcggcga gcggtatcag ctcactcaaa
     4081 ggcggtaata cggttatcca cagaatcagg ggataacgca ggaaagaaca tgtgagcaaa
     4141 aggccagcaa aaggccagga accgtaaaaa ggccgcgttg ctggcgtttt tccataggct
     4201 ccgcccccct gacgagcatc acaaaaatcg acgctcaagt cagaggtggc gaaacccgac
     4261 aggactataa agataccagg cgtttccccc tggaagctcc ctcgtgcgct ctcctgttcc
     4321 gaccctgccg cttaccggat acctgtccgc ctttctccct tcgggaagcg tggcgctttc
     4381 tcatagctca cgctgtaggt atctcagttc ggtgtaggtc gttcgctcca agctgggctg
     4441 tgtgcacgaa ccccccgttc agcccgaccg ctgcgcctta tccggtaact atcgtcttga
     4501 gtccaacccg gtaagacacg acttatcgcc actggcagca gccactggta acaggattag
     4561 cagagcgagg tatgtaggcg gtgctacaga gttcttgaag tggtggccta actacggcta
     4621 cactagaaga acagtatttg gtatctgcgc tctgctgaag ccagttacct tcggaaaaag
     4681 agttggtagc tcttgatccg gcaaacaaac caccgctggt agcggtggtt tttttgtttg
     4741 caagcagcag attacgcgca gaaaaaaagg atctcaagaa gatcctttga tcttttctac
     4801 ggggtctgac gctcagtgga acgaaaactc acgttaaggg attttggtca tgagattatc
     4861 aaaaaggatc ttcacctaga tccttttaaa ttaaaaatga agttttaaat caatctaaag
     4921 tatatatgag taaacttggt ctgacagtta ccaatgctta atcagtgagg cacctatctc
     4981 agcgatctgt ctatttcgtt catccatagt tgcctgactc cccgtcgtgt agataactac
     5041 gatacgggag ggcttaccat ctggccccag tgctgcaatg ataccgcgag atccacgctc
     5101 accggctcca gatttatcag caataaacca gccagccgga agggccgagc gcagaagtgg
     5161 tcctgcaact ttatccgcct ccatccagtc tattaattgt tgccgggaag ctagagtaag
     5221 tagttcgcca gttaatagtt tgcgcaacgt tgttgccatt gctacaggca tcgtggtgtc
     5281 acgctcgtcg tttggtatgg cttcattcag ctccggttcc caacgatcaa ggcgagttac
     5341 atgatccccc atgttgtgca aaaaagcggt tagctccttc ggtcctccga tcgttgtcag
     5401 aagtaagttg gccgcagtgt tatcactcat ggttatggca gcactgcata attctcttac
     5461 tgtcatgcca tccgtaagat gcttttctgt gactggtgag tactcaacca agtcattctg
     5521 agaatagtgt atgcggcgac cgagttgctc ttgcccggcg tcaatacggg ataataccgc
     5581 gccacatagc agaactttaa aagtgctcat cattggaaaa cgttcttcgg ggcgaaaact
     5641 ctcaaggatc ttaccgctgt tgagatccag ttcgatgtaa cccactcgtg cacccaactg
     5701 atcttcagca tcttttactt tcaccagcgt ttctgggtga gcaaaaacag gaaggcaaaa
     5761 tgccgcaaaa aagggaataa gggcgacacg gaaatgttga atactcatac tcttcctttt
     5821 tcaatattat tgaagcattt atcagggtta ttgtctcatg agcggataca tatttgaatg
     5881 tatttagaaa aataaacaaa taggggttcc gcgcacattt ccccgaaaag tgccacctga
     5941 cgtctaagaa accattatta tcatgacatt aacctataaa aataggcgta tcacgaggcc
     6001 ctttcgtctc gcgcgtttcg gtgatgacgg tgaaaacctc tgacacatgc agctcccgga
     6061 gacggtcaca gcttgtctgt aagcggatgc cgggagcaga caagcccgtc agggcgcgtc
     6121 agcgggtgtt ggcgggtgtc ggggctggct taactatgcg gcatcagagc agattgtact
     6181 gagagtgcac catatgcggt gtgaaatacc gcacagatgc gtaaggagaa aataccgcat
     6241 caggcgccat tcgccattca ggctgcgcaa ctgttgggaa gggcgatcgg tgcgggcctc
     6301 ttcgctatta cgccagctgg cgaaaggggg atgtgctgca aggcgattaa gttgggtaac
     6361 gccagggttt acccagtcac gacgttgtaa aacgacggcc agtgaattct gaatatctgt
     6421 tcagacaccc atatccactc tgttccacac aggtcagagg tttgtccagg agttcttgac
     6481 agaggtgtaa aaagtactca aaaattttac tcaagtgaaa gtacaagtac ttagggaaaa
     6541 ttttactcaa ttaaaagtaa aagtatctgg ctagaatctt acttgagtaa aagtaaaaaa
     6601 gtactccatt aaaattgtac ttgagtatta aggaagtaaa agtaaaagca agaaagaaaa
     6661 ctagagattc ttgtttaagc ttgctagcag atatcat
//
