[The description below was written by a language model from this plasmid's Addgene catalogue record and the feature table of its GenBank file.]
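Description:
CAG-Mermaid in Tol2 is a pUC57-based plasmid for expressing the FRET membrane voltage sensor Mermaid in vertebrate cells, catalogued for both mammalian and zebrafish expression. It is propagated in E. coli from the high-copy ColE1/pUC origin and selected through the beta-lactamase (AmpR) gene. Remnants of the lacZ cloning region (lac promoter, operator, CAP site and M13 primer sites) remain from the backbone. According to the depositor, the roughly 4 kb insert, comprising the CAG promoter, the Mermaid coding sequence, terminator and Tol2 sites, was made by gene synthesis using a previously deposited Mermaid protein sequence and then subcloned into pUC57.

In the annotated 6.7 kb sequence, the expression cassette is bracketed by short human beta-globin locus insulator elements. It opens with the CMV immediate-early enhancer and a region carrying a pCAG-type beta-globin intron primer site, consistent with the CAG promoter, although this stretch contains a small unresolved sequence gap. A Kozak consensus precedes the open reading frame. Only its C-terminal portion is annotated, as humanized monomeric Kusabira-Orange (hmKO), one of the fluorescent proteins in the sensor. The upstream part, which should hold the voltage-sensing membrane domain and the FRET partner fluorophore, carries no annotation. Tandem SV40 and rabbit beta-globin polyadenylation signals terminate the transcript, and a single loxP site lies just past the 3' insulator; the record does not explain its role. The Tol2 transposon arms named in the catalogue entry are also not annotated in the feature table. Such arms normally allow genomic integration of the intervening cassette when Tol2 transposase is supplied, a common route to stable transgenesis in zebrafish and other vertebrate cells. The construct is intended for optical reporting of membrane potential.
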