Addgene plasmid #182578: CAG-Mermaid in Tol2
Purpose: Expresses the FRET membrane voltage sensor Mermaid in vertebrate cells
Depositing lab: Andreas Stuermer.
Backbone
  Vector backbone: pUC57
  Backbone size w/o insert (bp): 2000
  Vector type: Mammalian Expression ; Zebrafish Expression
Growth in bacteria
  Bacterial resistance: Ampicillin, 100 μg/mL
  Growth temperature: 37°C
  Growth strain: DH5alpha
  Copy number: High Copy
Gene/Insert
  Gene/Insert name: CAG-Mermaid in Tol2
  Species: Synthetic
  Insert size (bp): 4007
  Promoter: CAG
  Cloning method: Unknown
  Sequencing primers: 5′ CTCCGAAAGTTTCCTTTTATGG; 3′ TAGTGGTGTCCAGAAAAGACC
Resource information
  A portion of this plasmid was derived from a plasmid made by: Source of the DNA (coding sequence) is https://dnaconda.riken.jp/search/RDB_clone/RDB15/RDB15262.html and subsequently it was synthesized including the CAG promoter and tol2 sites
Terms and licenses: Academic/Nonprofit Terms; Industry Terms: Not Available to Industry
Depositor comments: Protein sequence of the Mermaid fluorescent voltage-sensing membrane protein was taken from https://dnaconda.riken.jp/search/RDB_clone/RDB15/RDB15262.html . The plasmid insert including CAG Promoter, terminator, and Tol2 sites has been synthesized and subcloned into pUC57. Submitted to Addgene with kind permission of Dr. Tsutsui
How to cite: CAG-Mermaid in Tol2 was a gift from Andreas Stuermer (Addgene plasmid # 182578 ; http://n2t.net/addgene:182578 ; RRID:Addgene_182578)
