>Addgene plasmid #182578 | CAG-Mermaid in Tol2 | depositor partial sequence | sequence record 353442 | CAG-Mermaid in Tol2 sequence 4007 bps
TGAATATCTGTTCAGACACCCATATCCACTCTGTTCCACACAGGTCAGAGGTTTGTCCAGGAGTTCTTGA
CAGAGGTGTAAAAAGTACTCAAAAATTTTACTCAAGTGAAAGTACAAGTACTTAGGGAAAATTTTACTCA
ATTAAAAGTAAAAGTATCTGGCTAGAATCTTACTTGAGTAAAAGTAAAAAAGTACTCCATTAAAATTGTA
CTTGAGTATTAAGGAAGTAAAAGTAAAAGCAAGAAAGAAAACTAGAGATTCTTGTTTAAGCTTGCTAGCA
GATATCATCATCTTGGACCATTAGCTCCACAGGTATCTTCTTCCCTCTAGTGGTCATAACAGCAGCTTCA
GCTACCTCTCCCTAGGCGTTACATAACTTACGGTAAATGGCCCGCCTGGCTGACCGCCCAACGACCCCCG
CCCATTGACGTCAATAATGACGTATGTTCCCATAGTAACGCCAATAGGGACTTTCCATTGACGTCAATGG
GTGGACTATTTACGGTAAACTGCCCACTTGGCAGTACATCAAGTGTATCATATGCCAAGTACGCCCCCTA
TTGACGTCAATGACGGTAAATGGCCCGCCTGGCATTATGCCCAGTACATGACCTTATGGGACTTTCCTAC
TTGGCAGTACATCTACGTATTAGTCATCGCTATTACCATGGTCGAGGTGAGCCCCACGTTCTGCTTCACT
CTCCCCATCTCCCCCCCCTCCCCACCCCCAATTTTGTATTTATTTATTTTTTAATTATTTTGTGCAGCGA
TGGGGGCGGGGGGGGGGGGGGGGCGCGCGCCAGGCGGGGCGGGGCGGGGCGAGGGGCGGGGCGGGGCGAG
GCGGAGAGGTGCGGCGGCAGCCAATCAGAGCGGCGCGCTCCGAAAGTTTCCTTTTATGGCGAGGCGGCGG
CGGCGGCGGCCCTATAAAAAGCGAAGCGCGCGGCGGGCGGGAGTCGCTGCGACGCTGCCTTCGCCCCGTG
CCCCGCTCCGCCGCCGCCTCGCGCCGCCCGCCCCGGCTCTGACTGACCGCGTTACTCCCACAGGTGAGCG
GGCGGGACGGCCTTCTCCTCCGGGCTGTAATTAGCGCTTGGTTTAATGACGGCTTGTTTCTTTTCTGTGG
CTGCGTGAAAGCCTTGAGGGGCTCCGGGAGCTAGAGCCTCTGCTAACCATGTTCATGCCTTCTTCTTTTT
CCTACAGCTCCTGGGCAACGTGCTGGTTATTGTGCTGTCTCATCATTTTGGCAAAGAATTTTGGAACTCT
AATTCTCCAAATTCAAGCAGCCACCATGGAGGGATTCGACGGTTCAGATTTTAGTCCTCCAGCTGATTTA
GTTGGCGTTGACGGTGCAGTCATGCGGAACGTCGTTGACGTCACGATAAATGGTGACGTCACTGCTCCGC
CGAAAGCTGCGCCAAGAAAAAGTGAATCGGTAAAGAAAGTTCATTGGAATGATGTAGACCAAGGACCGAG
TGAAAAACCAGAGACAAGACAGGAGGAACGAATAGATATACCCGAGATTTCAGGTCTATGGTGGGGCGAG
AATGAACATGGAGTGGACGATGGGAGAATGGAGATACCTACTACTGGTGTAGGTCGCGTCCAGTTTCGTG
TCCGAGCAGTGATTGATCATCTAGGGATGCGAGTCTTTGGAGTCTTCCTAATTTTCTTGGACATCATCCT
CATGATCATTGATCTCAGTCTTCCAGGAAAAAGTGAATCTTCCCAATCCTTTTATGACGGGATGGCTTTG
GCTCTTTCTTGTTATTTCATGCTGGATTTAGGATTAAGGATATTTGCATACGGGCCCAAGAATTTCTTCA
CCAACCCCTGGGAGGTTGCTGATGGTTTGATTATCGTTGTCACATTCGTCGTCACGATATTTTACACTGT
GTTAGATGAATACGTGCAAGAAACAGGAGCCGATGGTTTGGGGCAGTTGGTTGTGTTGGCCCGTTTGCTG
CGTGTGGTTCGATTAGCAAGAATATTTTATTCCCATCAACAAATGAAGGCTTCAAGCAGAAGAACAATAT
CAGGTGATCCTATGAGTGTGATTAAAGAAGAAATGAAGATCAAGCTGCACATGGAAGGAAATGTAAACGG
TCATGCATTTGTGATTGAAGGAGATGGAAAAGGAAAGCCTTACGATGGGACACAGACTTTAAACCTGACA
GTGAAAGAAGGCGCACCTCTCCCTTTTTCTTACGACATCTTGACAAATGCGTTCCAGTACGGAAATAGAG
CATTCACTAAATATCCAGCCGATATACCAGACTATTTCAAGCAGACGTTTCCCGAGGGGTATTCATGGGA
AAGAACCATGAGTTATGAAGACAACGCCATTTGCAACGTGAGAAGCGAGATCAGCATGGAAGGCGACTGC
TTTATCTATAAAATTCGGTTTGATGGCAAGAACTTTCCCCCCAATGGTCCAGTTATGCAGAAGAAAACTT
TGAAGTGGGAACCATCCACTGAGATGATGTACGTGCGTGATGGGTTTCTGATGGGTGATGTGAACATGGC
TCTGTTGCTTGAAGGAGGTGGCCATCACCGATGTGACTTCAAAACTTCCTACAAAGCGAAAAAGGTTGTG
CAGTTGCCAGATGCTCACAAGATTGACCATCGTATTGAAATCTTGAGCCATGACAGGGATTACAGCAAAG
TCAAGCTGTATGAGAATGCGGTTGCTCGCAATTCTTTGCTGCCAAGTCAGGCCTCTAAGCTTGAGACTAT
GGTGAGCGTGATCAAGCCCGAGATGAAGATGAGGTACTACATGGACGGCTCCGTCAATGGGCATGAGTTC
ACAATCGAGGGTGAGGGCACAGGCAGACCTTACGAGGGACATCAGGAGATGACACTGCGCGTCACAATGG
CCGAGGGCGGGCCAATGCCTTTCGCCTTCGACCTGGTGTCCCACGTGTTCTGTTACGGCCACAGAGTTTT
TACTAAATATCCAGAAGAGATCCCAGACTATTTCAAGCAGGCCTTTCCTGAGGGCCTGTCCTGGGAGAGG
TCCCTGGAGTTCGAGGACGGCGGCTCCGCCTCCGTGAGCGCCCACATCAGCCTGAGGGGCAACACCTTCT
ACCACAAGTCCAAGTTCACCGGCGTGAACTTCCCCGCCGACGGCCCCATCATGCAGAACCAGAGCGTGGA
CTGGGAGCCCTCCACCGAGAAGATCACCGCCAGCGACGGCGTGCTGAAGGGCGACGTGACCATGTACCTG
AAGCTGGAGGGCGGCGGCAACCACAAGTGCCAGTTCAAGACCACCTACAAGGCCGCCAAGGAGATCCTGG
AGATGCCCGGCGATCACTACATCGGCCACAGGCTGGTGAGGAAGACCGAGGGCAACATCACCGAGCAGGT
GGAGGACGCCGTGGCCCACTCCTAAGAACAACTAGTAAAACTTGTTTATTGCAGCTTATAATGGTTACAA
ATAAAGCAATAGCATCACAAATTTCACAAATAAAGCATTTTTTTCACTGCATTCTAGTTGTGGTTTGTCC
AAACTCATCAATGTATCTTATCATGTCTGGATCAGGTACCAATAAAGGAAATTTATTTTCATTGCAATAG
TGTGTTGGAATTTTTTGTGTCTCTCACTGCAGTACCATTCCTTTAATGGTCTTTTCTGGACACCACTAGG
GGTCAGAAGTAGTTCATCAAACTTTCTTCCCTCCCTAATAACTTCGTATAGCATACATTATACGAAGTTA
TGATTCCTTGAGCAAGCGCAATTCAATTGGTTTGGTAATAGCAAGGGAAAATAGAATGAAGTGATCTCCA
AAAAATAAGTACTTTTTGACTGTAAATAAAATTGTAAGGAGTAAAAAGTACTTTTTTTTCTAAAAAAATG
TAATTAAGTAAAAGTAAAAGTATTGATTTTTAATTGTACTCAAGTAAAGTAAAAATCCCCAAAAATAATA
CTTAAGTACAGTAATCAAGTAAAATTACTCAAGTACTTTACACCTCTGGTTCTTGACCCCCTACCTTCAG
CAAGCCCAGCATCTAGA
